>Addgene plasmid #186025 | lentiCRISPR v2-sgCOQ2 | addgene full sequence | sequence record 364865 | Addgene NGS Result
ATAAGGGATTTTGCCGATTTCGGCCTATTGGTTAAAAAATGAGCTGATTTAACAAAAATTTAACGCGAAT
TAATTCTGTGGAATGTGTGTCAGTTAGGGTGTGGAAAGTCCCCAGGCTCCCCAGCAGGCAGAAGTATGCA
AAGCATGCATCTCAATTAGTCAGCAACCAGGTGTGGAAAGTCCCCAGGCTCCCCAGCAGGCAGAAGTATG
CAAAGCATGCATCTCAATTAGTCAGCAACCATAGTCCCGCCCCTAACTCCGCCCATCCCGCCCCTAACTC
CGCCCAGTTCCGCCCATTCTCCGCCCCATGGCTGACTAATTTTTTTTATTTATGCAGAGGCCGAGGCCGC
CTCTGCCTCTGAGCTATTCCAGAAGTAGTGAGGAGGCTTTTTTGGAGGCCTAGGCTTTTGCAAAAAGCTC
CCGGGAGCTTGTATATCCATTTTCGGATCTGATCAGCACGTGTTGACAATTAATCATCGGCATAGTATAT
CGGCATAGTATAATACGACAAGGTGAGGAACTAAACCATGGCCAAGTTGACCAGTGCCGTTCCGGTGCTC
ACCGCGCGCGACGTCGCCGGAGCGGTCGAGTTCTGGACCGACCGGCTCGGGTTCTCCCGGGACTTCGTGG
AGGACGACTTCGCCGGTGTGGTCCGGGACGACGTGACCCTGTTCATCAGCGCGGTCCAGGACCAGGTGGT
GCCGGACAACACCCTGGCCTGGGTGTGGGTGCGCGGCCTGGACGAGCTGTACGCCGAGTGGTCGGAGGTC
GTGTCCACGAACTTCCGGGACGCCTCCGGGCCGGCCATGACCGAGATCGGCGAGCAGCCGTGGGGGCGGG
AGTTCGCCCTGCGCGACCCGGCCGGCAACTGCGTGCACTTCGTGGCCGAGGAGCAGGACTGACACGTGCT
ACGAGATTTCGATTCCACCGCCGCCTTCTATGAAAGGTTGGGCTTCGGAATCGTTTTCCGGGACGCCGGC
TGGATGATCCTCCAGCGCGGGGATCTCATGCTGGAGTTCTTCGCCCACCCCAACTTGTTTATTGCAGCTT
ATAATGGTTACAAATAAAGCAATAGCATCACAAATTTCACAAATAAAGCATTTTTTTCACTGCATTCTAG
TTGTGGTTTGTCCAAACTCATCAATGTATCTTATCATGTCTGTATACCGTCGACCTCTAGCTAGAGCTTG
GCGTAATCATGGTCATAGCTGTTTCCTGTGTGAAATTGTTATCCGCTCACAATTCCACACAACATACGAG
CCGGAAGCATAAAGTGTAAAGCCTGGGGTGCCTAATGAGTGAGCTAACTCACATTAATTGCGTTGCGCTC
ACTGCCCGCTTTCCAGTCGGGAAACCTGTCGTGCCAGCTGCATTAATGAATCGGCCAACGCGCGGGGAGA
GGCGGTTTGCGTATTGGGCGCTCTTCCGCTTCCTCGCTCACTGACTCGCTGCGCTCGGTCGTTCGGCTGC
GGCGAGCGGTATCAGCTCACTCAAAGGCGGTAATACGGTTATCCACAGAATCAGGGGATAACGCAGGAAA
GAACATGTGAGCAAAAGGCCAGCAAAAGGCCAGGAACCGTAAAAAGGCCGCGTTGCTGGCGTTTTTCCAT
AGGCTCCGCCCCCCTGACGAGCATCACAAAAATCGACGCTCAAGTCAGAGGTGGCGAAACCCGACAGGAC
TATAAAGATACCAGGCGTTTCCCCCTGGAAGCTCCCTCGTGCGCTCTCCTGTTCCGACCCTGCCGCTTAC
CGGATACCTGTCCGCCTTTCTCCCTTCGGGAAGCGTGGCGCTTTCTCATAGCTCACGCTGTAGGTATCTC
AGTTCGGTGTAGGTCGTTCGCTCCAAGCTGGGCTGTGTGCACGAACCCCCCGTTCAGCCCGACCGCTGCG
CCTTATCCGGTAACTATCGTCTTGAGTCCAACCCGGTAAGACACGACTTATCGCCACTGGCAGCAGCCAC
TGGTAACAGGATTAGCAGAGCGAGGTATGTAGGCGGTGCTACAGAGTTCTTGAAGTGGTGGCCTAACTAC
GGCTACACTAGAAGAACAGTATTTGGTATCTGCGCTCTGCTGAAGCCAGTTACCTTCGGAAAAAGAGTTG
GTAGCTCTTGATCCGGCAAACAAACCACCGCTGGTAGCGGTGGTTTTTTTGTTTGCAAGCAGCAGATTAC
GCGCAGAAAAAAAGGATCTCAAGAAGATCCTTTGATCTTTTCTACGGGGTCTGACGCTCAGTGGAACGAA
AACTCACGTTAAGGGATTTTGGTCATGAGATTATCAAAAAGGATCTTCACCTAGATCCTTTTAAATTAAA
AATGAAGTTTTAAATCAATCTAAAGTATATATGAGTAAACTTGGTCTGACAGTTACCAATGCTTAATCAG
TGAGGCACCTATCTCAGCGATCTGTCTATTTCGTTCATCCATAGTTGCCTGACTCCCCGTCGTGTAGATA
ACTACGATACGGGAGGGCTTACCATCTGGCCCCAGTGCTGCAATGATACCGCGAGACCCACGCTCACCGG
CTCCAGATTTATCAGCAATAAACCAGCCAGCCGGAAGGGCCGAGCGCAGAAGTGGTCCTGCAACTTTATC
CGCCTCCATCCAGTCTATTAATTGTTGCCGGGAAGCTAGAGTAAGTAGTTCGCCAGTTAATAGTTTGCGC
AACGTTGTTGCCATTGCTACAGGCATCGTGGTGTCACGCTCGTCGTTTGGTATGGCTTCATTCAGCTCCG
GTTCCCAACGATCAAGGCGAGTTACATGATCCCCCATGTTGTGCAAAAAAGCGGTTAGCTCCTTCGGTCC
TCCGATCGTTGTCAGAAGTAAGTTGGCCGCAGTGTTATCACTCATGGTTATGGCAGCACTGCATAATTCT
CTTACTGTCATGCCATCCGTAAGATGCTTTTCTGTGACTGGTGAGTACTCAACCAAGTCATTCTGAGAAT
AGTGTATGCGGCGACCGAGTTGCTCTTGCCCGGCGTCAATACGGGATAATACCGCGCCACATAGCAGAAC
TTTAAAAGTGCTCATCATTGGAAAACGTTCTTCGGGGCGAAAACTCTCAAGGATCTTACCGCTGTTGAGA
TCCAGTTCGATGTAACCCACTCGTGCACCCAACTGATCTTCAGCATCTTTTACTTTCACCAGCGTTTCTG
GGTGAGCAAAAACAGGAAGGCAAAATGCCGCAAAAAAGGGAATAAGGGCGACACGGAAATGTTGAATACT
CATACTCTTCCTTTTTCAATATTATTGAAGCATTTATCAGGGTTATTGTCTCATGAGCGGATACATATTT
GAATGTATTTAGAAAAATAAACAAATAGGGGTTCCGCGCACATTTCCCCGAAAAGTGCCACCTGACGTCG
ACGGATCGGGAGATCTCCCGATCCCCTATGGTGCACTCTCAGTACAATCTGCTCTGATGCCGCATAGTTA
AGCCAGTATCTGCTCCCTGCTTGTGTGTTGGAGGTCGCTGAGTAGTGCGCGAGCAAAATTTAAGCTACAA
CAAGGCAAGGCTTGACCGACAATTGCATGAAGAATCTGCTTAGGGTTAGGCGTTTTGCGCTGCTTCGCGA
TGTACGGGCCAGATATACGCGTTGACATTGATTATTGACTAGTTATTAATAGTAATCAATTACGGGGTCA
TTAGTTCATAGCCCATATATGGAGTTCCGCGTTACATAACTTACGGTAAATGGCCCGCCTGGCTGACCGC
CCAACGACCCCCGCCCATTGACGTCAATAATGACGTATGTTCCCATAGTAACGCCAATAGGGACTTTCCA
TTGACGTCAATGGGTGGAGTATTTACGGTAAACTGCCCACTTGGCAGTACATCAAGTGTATCATATGCCA
AGTACGCCCCCTATTGACGTCAATGACGGTAAATGGCCCGCCTGGCATTATGCCCAGTACATGACCTTAT
GGGACTTTCCTACTTGGCAGTACATCTACGTATTAGTCATCGCTATTACCATGGTGATGCGGTTTTGGCA
GTACATCAATGGGCGTGGATAGCGGTTTGACTCACGGGGATTTCCAAGTCTCCACCCCATTGACGTCAAT
GGGAGTTTGTTTTGGCACCAAAATCAACGGGACTTTCCAAAATGTCGTAACAACTCCGCCCCATTGACGC
AAATGGGCGGTAGGCGTGTACGGTGGGAGGTCTATATAAGCAGCGCGTTTTGCCTGTACTGGGTCTCTCT
GGTTAGACCAGATCTGAGCCTGGGAGCTCTCTGGCTAACTAGGGAACCCACTGCTTAAGCCTCAATAAAG
CTTGCCTTGAGTGCTTCAAGTAGTGTGTGCCCGTCTGTTGTGTGACTCTGGTAACTAGAGATCCCTCAGA
CCCTTTTAGTCAGTGTGGAAAATCTCTAGCAGTGGCGCCCGAACAGGGACTTGAAAGCGAAAGGGAAACC
AGAGGAGCTCTCTCGACGCAGGACTCGGCTTGCTGAAGCGCGCACGGCAAGAGGCGAGGGGCGGCGACTG
GTGAGTACGCCAAAAATTTTGACTAGCGGAGGCTAGAAGGAGAGAGATGGGTGCGAGAGCGTCAGTATTA
AGCGGGGGAGAATTAGATCGCGATGGGAAAAAATTCGGTTAAGGCCAGGGGGAAAGAAAAAATATAAATT
AAAACATATAGTATGGGCAAGCAGGGAGCTAGAACGATTCGCAGTTAATCCTGGCCTGTTAGAAACATCA
GAAGGCTGTAGACAAATACTGGGACAGCTACAACCATCCCTTCAGACAGGATCAGAAGAACTTAGATCAT
TATATAATACAGTAGCAACCCTCTATTGTGTGCATCAAAGGATAGAGATAAAAGACACCAAGGAAGCTTT
AGACAAGATAGAGGAAGAGCAAAACAAAAGTAAGACCACCGCACAGCAAGCGGCCGCTGATCTTCAGACC
TGGAGGAGGAGATATGAGGGACAATTGGAGAAGTGAATTATATAAATATAAAGTAGTAAAAATTGAACCA
TTAGGAGTAGCACCCACCAAGGCAAAGAGAAGAGTGGTGCAGAGAGAAAAAAGAGCAGTGGGAATAGGAG
CTTTGTTCCTTGGGTTCTTGGGAGCAGCAGGAAGCACTATGGGCGCAGCGTCAATGACGCTGACGGTACA
GGCCAGACAATTATTGTCTGGTATAGTGCAGCAGCAGAACAATTTGCTGAGGGCTATTGAGGCGCAACAG
CATCTGTTGCAACTCACAGTCTGGGGCATCAAGCAGCTCCAGGCAAGAATCCTGGCTGTGGAAAGATACC
TAAAGGATCAACAGCTCCTGGGGATTTGGGGTTGCTCTGGAAAACTCATTTGCACCACTGCTGTGCCTTG
GAATGCTAGTTGGAGTAATAAATCTCTGGAACAGATTTGGAATCACACGACCTGGATGGAGTGGGACAGA
GAAATTAACAATTACACAAGCTTAATACACTCCTTAATTGAAGAATCGCAAAACCAGCAAGAAAAGAATG
AACAAGAATTATTGGAATTAGATAAATGGGCAAGTTTGTGGAATTGGTTTAACATAACAAATTGGCTGTG
GTATATAAAATTATTCATAATGATAGTAGGAGGCTTGGTAGGTTTAAGAATAGTTTTTGCTGTACTTTCT
ATAGTGAATAGAGTTAGGCAGGGATATTCACCATTATCGTTTCAGACCCACCTCCCAACCCCGAGGGGAC
CCGACAGGCCCGAAGGAATAGAAGAAGAAGGTGGAGAGAGAGACAGAGACAGATCCATTCGATTAGTGAA
CGGATCGGCACTGCGTGCGCCAATTCTGCAGACAAATGGCAGTATTCATCCACAATTTTAAAAGAAAAGG
GGGGATTGGGGGGTACAGTGCAGGGGAAAGAATAGTAGACATAATAGCAACAGACATACAAACTAAAGAA
TTACAAAAACAAATTACAAAAATTCAAAATTTTCGGGTTTATTACAGGGACAGCAGAGATCCAGTTTGGT
TAATTAAGGTACCGAGGGCCTATTTCCCATGATTCCTTCATATTTGCATATACGATACAAGGCTGTTAGA
GAGATAATTAGAATTAATTTGACTGTAAACACAAAGATATTAGTACAAAATACGTGACGTAGAAAGTAAT
AATTTCTTGGGTAGTTTGCAGTTTTAAAATTATGTTTTAAAATGGACTATCATATGCTTACCGTAACTTG
AAAGTATTTCGATTTCTTGGCTTTATATATCTTGTGGAAAGGACGAAACACCGATGCTGGGCTCGCGAGC
CGCGTTTTAGAGCTAGAAATAGCAAGTTAAAATAAGGCTAGTCCGTTATCAACTTGAAAAAGTGGCACCG
AGTCGGTGCTTTTTTGAATTCGCTAGCTAGGTCTTGAAAGGAGTGGGAATTGGCTCCGGTGCCCGTCAGT
GGGCAGAGCGCACATCGCCCACAGTCCCCGAGAAGTTGGGGGGAGGGGTCGGCAATTGATCCGGTGCCTA
GAGAAGGTGGCGCGGGGTAAACTGGGAAAGTGATGTCGTGTACTGGCTCCGCCTTTTTCCCGAGGGTGGG
GGAGAACCGTATATAAGTGCAGTAGTCGCCGTGAACGTTCTTTTTCGCAACGGGTTTGCCGCCAGAACAC
AGGACCGGTTCTAGAGCGCTGCCACCATGGACAAGAAGTACAGCATCGGCCTGGACATCGGCACCAACTC
TGTGGGCTGGGCCGTGATCACCGACGAGTACAAGGTGCCCAGCAAGAAATTCAAGGTGCTGGGCAACACC
GACCGGCACAGCATCAAGAAGAACCTGATCGGAGCCCTGCTGTTCGACAGCGGCGAAACAGCCGAGGCCA
CCCGGCTGAAGAGAACCGCCAGAAGAAGATACACCAGACGGAAGAACCGGATCTGCTATCTGCAAGAGAT
CTTCAGCAACGAGATGGCCAAGGTGGACGACAGCTTCTTCCACAGACTGGAAGAGTCCTTCCTGGTGGAA
GAGGATAAGAAGCACGAGCGGCACCCCATCTTCGGCAACATCGTGGACGAGGTGGCCTACCACGAGAAGT
ACCCCACCATCTACCACCTGAGAAAGAAACTGGTGGACAGCACCGACAAGGCCGACCTGCGGCTGATCTA
TCTGGCCCTGGCCCACATGATCAAGTTCCGGGGCCACTTCCTGATCGAGGGCGACCTGAACCCCGACAAC
AGCGACGTGGACAAGCTGTTCATCCAGCTGGTGCAGACCTACAACCAGCTGTTCGAGGAAAACCCCATCA
ACGCCAGCGGCGTGGACGCCAAGGCCATCCTGTCTGCCAGACTGAGCAAGAGCAGACGGCTGGAAAATCT
GATCGCCCAGCTGCCCGGCGAGAAGAAGAATGGCCTGTTCGGAAACCTGATTGCCCTGAGCCTGGGCCTG
ACCCCCAACTTCAAGAGCAACTTCGACCTGGCCGAGGATGCCAAACTGCAGCTGAGCAAGGACACCTACG
ACGACGACCTGGACAACCTGCTGGCCCAGATCGGCGACCAGTACGCCGACCTGTTTCTGGCCGCCAAGAA
CCTGTCCGACGCCATCCTGCTGAGCGACATCCTGAGAGTGAACACCGAGATCACCAAGGCCCCCCTGAGC
GCCTCTATGATCAAGAGATACGACGAGCACCACCAGGACCTGACCCTGCTGAAAGCTCTCGTGCGGCAGC
AGCTGCCTGAGAAGTACAAAGAGATTTTCTTCGACCAGAGCAAGAACGGCTACGCCGGCTACATTGACGG
CGGAGCCAGCCAGGAAGAGTTCTACAAGTTCATCAAGCCCATCCTGGAAAAGATGGACGGCACCGAGGAA
CTGCTCGTGAAGCTGAACAGAGAGGACCTGCTGCGGAAGCAGCGGACCTTCGACAACGGCAGCATCCCCC
ACCAGATCCACCTGGGAGAGCTGCACGCCATTCTGCGGCGGCAGGAAGATTTTTACCCATTCCTGAAGGA
CAACCGGGAAAAGATCGAGAAGATCCTGACCTTCCGCATCCCCTACTACGTGGGCCCTCTGGCCAGGGGA
AACAGCAGATTCGCCTGGATGACCAGAAAGAGCGAGGAAACCATCACCCCCTGGAACTTCGAGGAAGTGG
TGGACAAGGGCGCTTCCGCCCAGAGCTTCATCGAGCGGATGACCAACTTCGATAAGAACCTGCCCAACGA
GAAGGTGCTGCCCAAGCACAGCCTGCTGTACGAGTACTTCACCGTGTATAACGAGCTGACCAAAGTGAAA
TACGTGACCGAGGGAATGAGAAAGCCCGCCTTCCTGAGCGGCGAGCAGAAAAAGGCCATCGTGGACCTGC
TGTTCAAGACCAACCGGAAAGTGACCGTGAAGCAGCTGAAAGAGGACTACTTCAAGAAAATCGAGTGCTT
CGACTCCGTGGAAATCTCCGGCGTGGAAGATCGGTTCAACGCCTCCCTGGGCACATACCACGATCTGCTG
AAAATTATCAAGGACAAGGACTTCCTGGACAATGAGGAAAACGAGGACATTCTGGAAGATATCGTGCTGA
CCCTGACACTGTTTGAGGACAGAGAGATGATCGAGGAACGGCTGAAAACCTATGCCCACCTGTTCGACGA
CAAAGTGATGAAGCAGCTGAAGCGGCGGAGATACACCGGCTGGGGCAGGCTGAGCCGGAAGCTGATCAAC
GGCATCCGGGACAAGCAGTCCGGCAAGACAATCCTGGATTTCCTGAAGTCCGACGGCTTCGCCAACAGAA
ACTTCATGCAGCTGATCCACGACGACAGCCTGACCTTTAAAGAGGACATCCAGAAAGCCCAGGTGTCCGG
CCAGGGCGATAGCCTGCACGAGCACATTGCCAATCTGGCCGGCAGCCCCGCCATTAAGAAGGGCATCCTG
CAGACAGTGAAGGTGGTGGACGAGCTCGTGAAAGTGATGGGCCGGCACAAGCCCGAGAACATCGTGATCG
AAATGGCCAGAGAGAACCAGACCACCCAGAAGGGACAGAAGAACAGCCGCGAGAGAATGAAGCGGATCGA
AGAGGGCATCAAAGAGCTGGGCAGCCAGATCCTGAAAGAACACCCCGTGGAAAACACCCAGCTGCAGAAC
GAGAAGCTGTACCTGTACTACCTGCAGAATGGGCGGGATATGTACGTGGACCAGGAACTGGACATCAACC
GGCTGTCCGACTACGATGTGGACCATATCGTGCCTCAGAGCTTTCTGAAGGACGACTCCATCGACAACAA
GGTGCTGACCAGAAGCGACAAGAACCGGGGCAAGAGCGACAACGTGCCCTCCGAAGAGGTCGTGAAGAAG
ATGAAGAACTACTGGCGGCAGCTGCTGAACGCCAAGCTGATTACCCAGAGAAAGTTCGACAATCTGACCA
AGGCCGAGAGAGGCGGCCTGAGCGAACTGGATAAGGCCGGCTTCATCAAGAGACAGCTGGTGGAAACCCG
GCAGATCACAAAGCACGTGGCACAGATCCTGGACTCCCGGATGAACACTAAGTACGACGAGAATGACAAG
CTGATCCGGGAAGTGAAAGTGATCACCCTGAAGTCCAAGCTGGTGTCCGATTTCCGGAAGGATTTCCAGT
TTTACAAAGTGCGCGAGATCAACAACTACCACCACGCCCACGACGCCTACCTGAACGCCGTCGTGGGAAC
CGCCCTGATCAAAAAGTACCCTAAGCTGGAAAGCGAGTTCGTGTACGGCGACTACAAGGTGTACGACGTG
CGGAAGATGATCGCCAAGAGCGAGCAGGAAATCGGCAAGGCTACCGCCAAGTACTTCTTCTACAGCAACA
TCATGAACTTTTTCAAGACCGAGATTACCCTGGCCAACGGCGAGATCCGGAAGCGGCCTCTGATCGAGAC
AAACGGCGAAACCGGGGAGATCGTGTGGGATAAGGGCCGGGATTTTGCCACCGTGCGGAAAGTGCTGAGC
ATGCCCCAAGTGAATATCGTGAAAAAGACCGAGGTGCAGACAGGCGGCTTCAGCAAAGAGTCTATCCTGC
CCAAGAGGAACAGCGATAAGCTGATCGCCAGAAAGAAGGACTGGGACCCTAAGAAGTACGGCGGCTTCGA
CAGCCCCACCGTGGCCTATTCTGTGCTGGTGGTGGCCAAAGTGGAAAAGGGCAAGTCCAAGAAACTGAAG
AGTGTGAAAGAGCTGCTGGGGATCACCATCATGGAAAGAAGCAGCTTCGAGAAGAATCCCATCGACTTTC
TGGAAGCCAAGGGCTACAAAGAAGTGAAAAAGGACCTGATCATCAAGCTGCCTAAGTACTCCCTGTTCGA
GCTGGAAAACGGCCGGAAGAGAATGCTGGCCTCTGCCGGCGAACTGCAGAAGGGAAACGAACTGGCCCTG
CCCTCCAAATATGTGAACTTCCTGTACCTGGCCAGCCACTATGAGAAGCTGAAGGGCTCCCCCGAGGATA
ATGAGCAGAAACAGCTGTTTGTGGAACAGCACAAGCACTACCTGGACGAGATCATCGAGCAGATCAGCGA
GTTCTCCAAGAGAGTGATCCTGGCCGACGCTAATCTGGACAAAGTGCTGTCCGCCTACAACAAGCACCGG
GATAAGCCCATCAGAGAGCAGGCCGAGAATATCATCCACCTGTTTACCCTGACCAATCTGGGAGCCCCTG
CCGCCTTCAAGTACTTTGACACCACCATCGACCGGAAGAGGTACACCAGCACCAAAGAGGTGCTGGACGC
CACCCTGATCCACCAGAGCATCACCGGCCTGTACGAGACACGGATCGACCTGTCTCAGCTGGGAGGCGAC
AAGCGACCTGCCGCCACAAAGAAGGCTGGACAGGCTAAGAAGAAGAAAGATTACAAAGACGATGACGATA
AGGGATCCGGCGCAACAAACTTCTCTCTGCTGAAACAAGCCGGAGATGTCGAAGAGAATCCTGGACCGAC
CGAGTACAAGCCCACGGTGCGCCTCGCCACCCGCGACGACGTCCCCAGGGCCGTACGCACCCTCGCCGCC
GCGTTCGCCGACTACCCCGCCACGCGCCACACCGTCGATCCGGACCGCCACATCGAGCGGGTCACCGAGC
TGCAAGAACTCTTCCTCACGCGCGTCGGGCTCGACATCGGCAAGGTGTGGGTCGCGGACGACGGCGCCGC
GGTGGCGGTCTGGACCACGCCGGAGAGCGTCGAAGCGGGGGCGGTGTTCGCCGAGATCGGCCCGCGCATG
GCCGAGTTGAGCGGTTCCCGGCTGGCCGCGCAGCAACAGATGGAAGGCCTCCTGGCGCCGCACCGGCCCA
AGGAGCCCGCGTGGTTCCTGGCCACCGTCGGAGTCTCGCCCGACCACCAGGGCAAGGGTCTGGGCAGCGC
CGTCGTGCTCCCCGGAGTGGAGGCGGCCGAGCGCGCCGGGGTGCCCGCCTTCCTGGAGACCTCCGCGCCC
CGCAACCTCCCCTTCTACGAGCGGCTCGGCTTCACCGTCACCGCCGACGTCGAGGTGCCCGAAGGACCGC
GCACCTGGTGCATGACCCGCAAGCCCGGTGCCTGAACGCGTTAAGTCGACAATCAACCTCTGGATTACAA
AATTTGTGAAAGATTGACTGGTATTCTTAACTATGTTGCTCCTTTTACGCTATGTGGATACGCTGCTTTA
ATGCCTTTGTATCATGCTATTGCTTCCCGTATGGCTTTCATTTTCTCCTCCTTGTATAAATCCTGGTTGC
TGTCTCTTTATGAGGAGTTGTGGCCCGTTGTCAGGCAACGTGGCGTGGTGTGCACTGTGTTTGCTGACGC
AACCCCCACTGGTTGGGGCATTGCCACCACCTGTCAGCTCCTTTCCGGGACTTTCGCTTTCCCCCTCCCT
ATTGCCACGGCGGAACTCATCGCCGCCTGCCTTGCCCGCTGCTGGACAGGGGCTCGGCTGTTGGGCACTG
ACAATTCCGTGGTGTTGTCGGGGAAATCATCGTCCTTTCCTTGGCTGCTCGCCTGTGTTGCCACCTGGAT
TCTGCGCGGGACGTCCTTCTGCTACGTCCCTTCGGCCCTCAATCCAGCGGACCTTCCTTCCCGCGGCCTG
CTGCCGGCTCTGCGGCCTCTTCCGCGTCTTCGCCTTCGCCCTCAGACGAGTCGGATCTCCCTTTGGGCCG
CCTCCCCGCGTCGACTTTAAGACCAATGACTTACAAGGCAGCTGTAGATCTTAGCCACTTTTTAAAAGAA
AAGGGGGGACTGGAAGGGCTAATTCACTCCCAACGAAGACAAGATCTGCTTTTTGCTTGTACTGGGTCTC
TCTGGTTAGACCAGATCTGAGCCTGGGAGCTCTCTGGCTAACTAGGGAACCCACTGCTTAAGCCTCAATA
AAGCTTGCCTTGAGTGCTTCAAGTAGTGTGTGCCCGTCTGTTGTGTGACTCTGGTAACTAGAGATCCCTC
AGACCCTTTTAGTCAGTGTGGAAAATCTCTAGCAGGGCCCGTTTAAACCCGCTGATCAGCCTCGACTGTG
CCTTCTAGTTGCCAGCCATCTGTTGTTTGCCCCTCCCCCGTGCCTTCCTTGACCCTGGAAGGTGCCACTC
CCACTGTCCTTTCCTAATAAAATGAGGAAATTGCATCGCATTGTCTGAGTAGGTGTCATTCTATTCTGGG
GGGTGGGGTGGGGCAGGACAGCAAGGGGGAGGATTGGGAAGACAATAGCAGGCATGCTGGGGATGCGGTG
GGCTCTATGGCTTCTGAGGCGGAAAGAACCAGCTGGGGCTCTAGGGGGTATCCCC
[124 nt withheld, positions 12656-12779]
C
[91 nt withheld, positions 12781-12871]
A
[49 nt withheld, positions 12873-12921]
CCTTTGACGTTGGAGTCCACGTTCTTT
[37 nt withheld, positions 12949-12985]
ACCCTATCTCGGTCTATTCTTTTGATTT
Features (pLannotate 1.2.2; 33 found; start..end, strand, type, name):
     85..414     +  promoter       SV40 promoter: SV40 enhancer and early promoter
    462..509     +  promoter       EM7 promoter: synthetic bacterial promoter&nbsp
    528..902     +  CDS            BleoR: antibiotic-binding protein; Sh ble from Streptoalloteichus hindustanus; confers resistance to bleomycin, phleomycin, and Zeocin™
    912..1037    +  CDS            ble (fragment): BLE_KLEPN - Experimental evidence at protein level: Swiss-Prot protein existence level 1. Binding protein with a strong affinity to the bleomycin family of antibiotics. Binds to CL990; an antimitotic-antibiotic compound. From Klebsiella pneumoniae.
   1032..1153    +  polyA_signal   SV40 poly(A) signal: SV40 polyadenylation signal
   1224..1246    -  protein_bind   lac operator (fragment): The lac repressor binds to the lac operator to inhibit transcription in E. coli. This inhibition can be relieved by adding lactose or isopropyl-β-D-thiogalactopyranoside (IPTG). lac repressor encoded by lacI
   1250..1280    -  promoter       lac promoter: promoter for the E. coli lac operon
   1295..1316    -  protein_bind   CAP binding site: CAP binding activates transcription in the presence of cAMP. E. coli catabolite activator protein
   1329..1421    -  CDS            lacI (fragment): lac repressor; lacI; The lac repressor binds to the lac operator to inhibit transcription in E. coli. This inhibition can be relieved by adding lactose or isopropyl-β-D-thiogalactopyranoside (IPTG).
   1604..2192    -  rep_origin     ori: high-copy-number ColE1/pMB1/pBR322/pUC origin of replication
   2363..3223    -  CDS            AmpR: β-lactamase; bla; confers resistance to ampicillin, carbenicillin, and related antibiotics
   3224..3328    -  promoter       AmpR promoter: bla
   3387..3439    -  misc_feature   bom (fragment): basis of mobility region from pBR322
   3594..3973    +  enhancer       CMV enhancer: human cytomegalovirus immediate early enhancer
   3974..4173    +  promoter       CMV promoter: human cytomegalovirus (CMV) immediate early promoter
   4191..4371    +  LTR            5' LTR (truncated): truncated 5' long terminal repeat (LTR) from HIV-1
   4418..4543    +  misc_feature   HIV-1 Ψ: packaging signal of human immunodeficiency virus type 1
   4527..4890    +  CDS            HIV-1 gag (fragment): gag protein from human immunodeficiency virus 1; gag
   5036..5269    +  misc_feature   RRE: The Rev response element (RRE) of HIV-1 allows for Rev-dependent mRNA export from the nucleus to the cytoplasm.
   5646..5746    +  CDS            Rev (fragment): human immunodeficiency virus 1 (HIV-1) Rev protein; rev; enhances nuclear export of unspliced and incompletely spliced viral mRNAs
   5796..5913    +  misc_feature   cPPT/CTS: central polypurine tract and central termination sequence of HIV-1
   5964..6204    +  promoter       U6 promoter: RNA polymerase III promoter for human U6 snRNA
   6234..6309    +  misc_RNA       gRNA scaffold: guide RNA scaffold for the Streptococcus pyogenes CRISPR/Cas9 system
   6327..6345    +  CDS            small t antigen (fragment): SV40 (simian virus 40) small t antigen
   6371..6582    +  promoter       EF-1α core promoter: core promoter for human elongation factor EF-1α
   6607..10710   +  CDS            Cas9: Cas9 (Csn1) endonuclease from the Streptococcus pyogenes Type II CRISPR/Cas system generates RNA-guided double strand breaks in DNA
  10848..11445   +  CDS            PuroR (fragment): puromycin N-acetyltransferase; pac from Streptomyces; confers resistance to puromycin
  11461..12049   +  misc_feature   WPRE: woodchuck hepatitis virus posttranscriptional regulatory element
  12100..12119   +  misc_feature   cPPT/CTS (fragment): central polypurine tract and central termination sequence of HIV-1
  12121..12354   +  LTR            3' LTR (ΔU3): self-inactivating 3' long terminal repeat (LTR) from HIV-1
  12386..12610   +  polyA_signal   bGH poly(A) signal: bovine growth hormone polyadenylation signal
  12614..12635   +  promoter       SV40 promoter (fragment): SV40 enhancer and early promoter
  12656..71      +  rep_origin     f1 ori (across the origin) (sequence partly withheld): f1 bacteriophage origin of replication; arrow indicates direction of (+) strand synthesis
