[The description below was written by a language model from this plasmid's Addgene catalogue record and pLannotate feature annotations shown in this document.]
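Description:
lentiCRISPR v2-sgCOQ2 is a single-vector lentiviral CRISPR plasmid built on the lentiCRISPR v2 backbone and intended to knock out human COQ2 (coenzyme Q2, polyprenyltransferase) in mammalian cells. It is propagated in E. coli as a high-copy plasmid through a ColE1/pUC-type origin with ampicillin selection (AmpR), and it also carries an f1 origin. The catalogue lists a size of about 12 kb, whereas the sequenced record annotated here is roughly 13 kb.

The transfer cassette is a third-generation, self-inactivating HIV-1 design. A CMV enhancer/promoter drives a truncated 5' LTR to produce the genomic RNA in packaging cells, followed by the Ψ packaging signal, a gag fragment, the RRE for Rev-dependent export and the cPPT/CTS, and it ends in a ΔU3 3' LTR with a downstream bGH polyadenylation signal. Within this frame, a human U6 RNA polymerase III promoter expresses the COQ2-targeting spacer fused to the Streptococcus pyogenes guide RNA scaffold. A separate EF-1α core promoter drives S. pyogenes Cas9 followed by a puromycin N-acetyltransferase coding sequence, and a WPRE enhances transcript expression. The linker joining Cas9 and PuroR is not annotated in the feature table. Outside the LTRs sits an SV40/EM7 promoter-driven BleoR cassette with an SV40 poly(A) signal, a backbone element that is not packaged into virus.

After packaging and transduction, integrated cells can be selected with puromycin and express both Cas9 and the guide, producing double-strand breaks at COQ2. The associated publication concerns ferroptosis defence in cancer cells.
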