Addgene plasmid #186025: lentiCRISPR v2-sgCOQ2
Purpose: knock out COQ2 in mammalian cells
Depositing lab: Boyi Gan. Depositing organization: University of Texas MD Anderson Cancer Center. Publication: DHODH-mediated ferroptosis defence is a targetable vulnerability in cancer. Mao C, Liu X, Zhang Y, Lei G, Yan Y, Lee H, Koppula P, Wu S, Zhuang L, Fang B, Poyurovsky MV, Olszewski K, Gan B. Nature. 2021 May;593(7860):586-590. doi: 10.1038/s41586-021-03539-7. Epub 2021 May 12. PubMed 33981038.
Backbone
  Vector backbone: lentiCRISPR v2
  Backbone manufacturer: Feng Zhang
  Backbone size w/o insert (bp): 12000
  Total vector size (bp): 12000
  Vector type: Lentiviral, CRISPR
  Selectable markers: Puromycin
Growth in bacteria
  Bacterial resistance: Ampicillin, 100 μg/mL
  Growth temperature: 37°C
  Growth strain: NEB Stable
  Copy number: High Copy
Gene/Insert
  Gene/Insert name: Coenzyme Q2, Polyprenyltransferase
  gRNA/shRNA sequence: ATGCTGGGCTCGCGAGCCGC
  Species: H. sapiens (human)
  Entrez Gene: COQ2 (a.k.a. CL640, COQ10D1, MSA1, PHB:PPT)
  Promoter: U6
  Cloning method: Unknown
  Sequencing primers: 5′ U6
Terms and licenses: Academic/Nonprofit Terms; Industry Terms: Not Available to Industry
How to cite: lentiCRISPR v2-sgCOQ2 was a gift from Boyi Gan (Addgene plasmid # 186025 ; http://n2t.net/addgene:186025 ; RRID:Addgene_186025)
